>Addgene plasmid #99066 | pRRG88-follistatin | addgene full sequence | sequence record 191770 | Addgene NGS Result
AAAGGATCTTCTTGAGATCCTTTTTTTCTGCGCGTAATCTGCTGCTTGCAAACAAAAAAACCACCGCTAC
CAGCGGTGGTTTGTTTGCCGGATCAAGAGCTACCAACTCTTTTTCCGAAGGTAACTGGCTTCAGCAGAGC
GCAGATACCAAATACTGTTCTTCTAGTGTAGCCGTAGTTAGGCCACCACTTCAAGAACTCTGTAGCACCG
CCTACATACCTCGCTCTGCTAATCCTGTTACCAGTGGCTGCTGCCAGTGGCGATAAGTCGTGTCTTACCG
GGTTGGACTCAAGACGATAGTTACCGGATAAGGCGCAGCGGTCGGGCTGAACGGGGGGTTCGTGCACACA
GCCCAGCTTGGAGCGAACGACCTACACCGAACTGAGATACCTACAGCGTGAGCTATGAGAAAGCGCCACG
CTTCCCGAAGGGAGAAAGGCGGACAGGTATCCGGTAAGCGGCAGGGTCGGAACAGGAGAGCGCACGAGGG
AGCTTCCAGGGGGAAACGCCTGGTATCTTTATAGTCCTGTCGGGTTTCGCCACCTCTGACTTGAGCGTCG
ATTTTTGTGATGCTCGTCAGGGGGGCGGAGCCTATGGAAAAACGCCAGCAACGCGGCCTTTTTACGGTTC
CTGGCCTTTTGCTGGCCTTTTGCTCACATGTTCTTTCCTGCGTTATCCCCTGATTCTGTGGATAACCGTA
TTACCGCCTTTGAGTGAGCTGATACCGCTCGCCGCAGCCGAACGACCGAGCGCAGCGAGTCAGTGAGCGA
GGAAGCACGCGTCAAAAAACCCCTCAAGACCCGTTTAGAGGCCCCAAGGGGTTATGCTAGGCGCGCCGGA
TCCTAATACGACTCACTATAGGGAGATTTAGGTGACACTATAGAAGTGACCTTTATGTCCGGTCGGAGAG
TTTTGTATAATGCGAGACGAAGACAGTATCTGTTCTTCTGAATGCATTTGTTCGGAGGAGCAAAAATCAA
GCGGACCAGTGTGCACCGCAACTGGTCGACGCTACAAAAATAAATGCGAGCTTCATTTGGAATCGTGTTG
GACCAATTCTCAGCAAAACATTATTCCATGCGCAAAATTCGGATGCGAACGACTTAATTGTCACAAAAGA
AACAAAAAATGCATTTTGACTTTAAATGGGCAGAGTAAATGTGTAAATAAAAAAATTTGCGTTGGACAAT
TGTATGACCCGATTTGTGGAGTTGATAATGTCACGTATTCAAGTCAATGTCATTTAGAGGAATCTAGCAT
TCGCCAGGCGAAAGAAATCCAGATTGCCTATAGTGGAGTTTGCAGAGCTGACGCAAATTGTATGAATGTC
GAATGTCAAGAAAGGGACATGACGTGCATTACTCACCACAGAAATGGATCACCAGTTTGTATCAAATGCC
CCACCTCAAGGTCTCCCTTTAGTGAGGGTTAATTCTCCCTATAGTGAGTCGTATTAGGATCCGGCGCGCC
TAGCATAACCCCTTGGGGCCTCTAAACGGGTCTTGAGGGGTTTTTTGACGCGTCGATTTCGGCCTATTGG
TTAAAAAATGAGCTGATTTAACAAAAATTTAACGCGAATTTTAACAAAATTCAGGGCGCAAGGGCTGCTA
AAGGAAGCGGAACACGTAGAAAGCCAGTCCGCAGAAACGGTGCTGACCCCGGATGAATGTCAGCTACTGG
GCTATCTGGACAAGGGAAAACGCAAGCGCAAAGAGAAAGCAGGTAGCTTGCAGTGGGCTTACATGGCGAT
AGCTAGACTGGGCGGTTTTATGGACAGCAAGCGAACCGGAATTGCCAGCTGGGGCGCCCTCTGGTAAGGT
TGGGAAGCCCTGCAAAGTAAACTGGATGGCTTTCTTGCCGCCAATGATCTGATGGCGCAGGGGATCAAGA
TCTGATCAAGAGACAGGATGAGGATCGTTTCGCATGATTGAACAAGATGGATTGCACGCAGGTTCTCCGG
CCGCTTGGGTGGAGAGGCTATTCGGCTATGACTGGGCACAACAGACAATCGGCTGCTCTGATGCCGCCGT
GTTCCGGCTGTCAGCGCAGGGGCGCCCGGTTCTTTTTGTCAAGACCGACCTGTCCGGTGCCCTGAATGAA
CTGCAGGACGAGGCAGCGCGGCTATCGTGGCTGGCCACGACGGGCGTTCCTTGCGCAGCTGTGCTCGACG
TTGTCACTGAAGCGGGAAGGGACTGGCTGCTATTGGGCGAAGTGCCGGGGCAGGATCTCCTGTCATCCCA
CCTTGCTCCTGCCGAGAAAGTATCCATCATGGCTGATGCAATGCGGCGGCTGCATACGCTTGATCCGGCT
ACCTGCCCATTCGACCACCAAGCGAAACATCGCATCGAGCGAGCACGTACTCGGATGGAAGCCGGTCTTG
TCGATCAGGATGATCTGGACGAAGAGCATCAGGGGCTCGCGCCAGCCGAACTGTTCGCCAGGCTCAAGGC
GCGCATGCCCGACGGCGAGGATCTCGTCGTGACCCATGGCGATGCCTGCTTGCCGAATATCATGGTGGAA
AATGGCCGCTTTTCTGGATTCATCGACTGTGGCCGGCTGGGTGTGGCGGACCGCTATCAGGACATAGCGT
TGGCTACCCGTGATATTGCTGAAGAGCTTGGCGGCGAATGGGCTGACCGCTTCCTCGTGCTTTACGGTAT
CGCCGCTCCCGATTCGCAGCGCATCGCCTTCTATCGCCTTCTTGACGAGTTCTTCTGAATTGAAAAAGGA
AGAGTATGAGTATTCAACATTTCCGTGTCGCCCTTATTCCCTTTTTTGCGGCATTTTGCCTTCCTGTTTT
TGCTCACCCAGAAACGCTGGTGAAAGTAAAAGATGCTGAAGATCAGTTGGGTGCACGAGTGGGTTACATC
GAACTGGATCTCAACAGCGGTAAGATCCTTGAGAGTTTTCGCCCCGAAGAACGTTTTCCAATGATGAGCA
CTTTTAAAGTTCTGCTATGTGGCGCGGTATTATCCCGTATTGACGCCGGGCAAGAGCAACTCGGTCGCCG
CATACACTATTCTCAGAATGACTTGGTTGAGTACTCACCAGTCACAGAAAAGCATCTTACGGATGGCATG
ACAGTAAGAGAATTATGCAGTGCTGCCATAACCATGAGTGATAACACTGCGGCCAACTTACTTCTGACAA
CGATCGGAGGACCGAAGGAGCTAACCGCTTTTTTGCACAACATGGGGGATCATGTAACTCGCCTTGATCG
TTGGGAACCGGAGCTGAATGAAGCCATACCAAACGACGAGCGTGACACCACGATGCCTGTAGCAATGGCA
ACAACGTTGCGCAAACTATTAACTGGCGAACTACTTACTCTAGCTTCCCGGCAACAATTAATAGACTGGA
TGGAGGCGGATAAAGTTGCAGGACCACTTCTGCGCTCGGCCCTTCCGGCTGGCTGGTTTATTGCTGATAA
ATCTGGAGCCGGTGAGCGTGGGTCTCGCGGTATCATTGCAGCACTGGGGCCAGATGGTAAGCCCTCCCGT
ATCGTAGTTATCTACACGACGGGGAGCCAGGCAACTATGGATGAACGAAATAGACAGATCGCTGAGATAG
GTGCCTCACTGATTAAGCATTGGTAACTGTCAGACCAAGTTTACTCATATATACTTTAGATTGATTTAAA
ACTTCATTTTTAATTTAAAAGGATCTAGGTGAAGATCCTTTTTGATAATCTCATGACCAAAATCCCTTAA
CGTGAGTTTTCGTTCCACTGAGCGTCAGACCCCGTAGAAAAGATC
Features (pLannotate 1.2.2; 12 found; start..end, strand, type, name):
     12..600     +  rep_origin     ori: high-copy-number ColE1/pMB1/pBR322/pUC origin of replication
    783..830     -  terminator     T7 terminator: transcription terminator for bacteriophage T7 RNA polymerase
    844..862     +  promoter       T7 promoter: promoter for bacteriophage T7 RNA polymerase
    866..884     +  promoter       SP6 promoter: promoter for bacteriophage SP6 RNA polymerase
   1416..1434    -  promoter       T3 promoter: promoter for bacteriophage T3 RNA polymerase
   1438..1456    -  promoter       T7 promoter: promoter for bacteriophage T7 RNA polymerase
   1470..1517    +  terminator     T7 terminator: transcription terminator for bacteriophage T7 RNA polymerase
   1524..1590    +  rep_origin     M13 ori (fragment): M13 bacteriophage origin of replication; arrow indicates direction of (+) strand synthesis
   1593..1892    +  CDS            tnpA (fragment): TN5P_ECOLX - Also known as tnp. Experimental evidence at protein level: Swiss-Prot protein existence level 1. Mediates transposition of transposon Tn5 by a 'cut and paste' mechanism. First, the monomeric transposase binds the 19 bp inverted DNA repeats flanking the transposon. Then, dimerization of the DNA- bound transposase creates a synaptic DNA complex. After nicking of the first DNA strand, excision of the transposon proceeds through a series of intermediates. The transposase then mediates the insertion of the transposon at a new site by strand transfer. The activity of the wild- type tran
   1924..2715    +  CDS            neo: KKA2_KLEPN - Also known as kan, nptII. Experimental evidence at protein level: Swiss-Prot protein existence level 1. Resistance to kanamycin, neomycin, paromomycin, ribostamycin, butirosin and gentamicin B. From Klebsiella pneumoniae.
   2719..2735    +  promoter       AmpR promoter (fragment): bla
   2736..3596    +  CDS            AmpR: β-lactamase; bla; confers resistance to ampicillin, carbenicillin, and related antibiotics
