[The description below was written by a language model from this plasmid's Addgene catalogue record and pLannotate feature annotations shown in this document.]
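Description:
pRRG88-follistatin is a small bacterial cloning plasmid that serves as an in vitro transcription template for the follistatin gene of the planarian Schmidtea mediterranea. It is built on pJC53.2, a T/A cloning vector designed for making double-stranded RNA and sense or antisense probes. A 513 bp follistatin fragment was inserted at the vector's Eam1105I sites, which were destroyed during cloning. The full sequenced plasmid is about 3.76 kb, consistent with the stated backbone and insert sizes. It replicates in E. coli at high copy from a ColE1/pUC-type origin and carries both a kanamycin/neomycin phosphotransferase gene (neo) and a β-lactamase gene (AmpR), so it can be selected with kanamycin and ampicillin. The annotation also picks up short fragments of an M13 origin and of the Tn5 transposase. These appear to be backbone remnants with no functional role in the construct.

The working part of the plasmid is the set of phage promoters around the insert. On one side, a T7 promoter is followed by an SP6 promoter. On the other side, a T3 promoter and a second T7 promoter point inward on the opposite strand. T7 terminators lie outside each T7 promoter, oriented to stop transcription coming across the insert from the far side. With the two convergent T7 promoters, both strands can be transcribed by a single polymerase to produce dsRNA for RNA interference. SP6 or T3 polymerase instead transcribes only one strand, giving strand-specific riboprobes for in situ hybridization. The record does not state which of these two promoters yields the antisense strand. The stated purpose is dsRNA and riboprobe synthesis for follistatin, and the associated work concerns activin signalling and planarian head regeneration.
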