Addgene plasmid #99066: pRRG88-follistatin
Purpose: dsRNA and riboprobe synthesis for Schmidtea mediterranea follistatin
Depositing lab: Phillip Newmark. Depositing organization: University of Illinois at Urbana-Champaign. Publication: Follistatin antagonizes activin signaling and acts with notum to direct planarian head regeneration. Roberts-Galbraith RH, Newmark PA. Proc Natl Acad Sci U S A. 2013 Jan 22;110(4):1363-8. doi: 10.1073/pnas.1214053110. Epub 2013 Jan 7. PubMed 23297191.
Backbone
  Vector backbone: pJC53.2
  Backbone manufacturer: Phillip Newmark (Addgene plasmid # 26536)
  Backbone size w/o insert (bp): 3240
  Vector type: T/A Cloning Vector for dsRNA generation and the generation of sense and anti-sense probes
Growth in bacteria
  Bacterial resistance: Ampicillin and Kanamycin, 100 & 50 μg/mL
  Growth temperature: 37°C
  Growth strain: DH5alpha
  Copy number: High Copy
Gene/Insert
  Gene/Insert name: follistatin in situ probe (alt names: KC161222.1 (Genbank); dd_Smed_v6_9584_0_1)
  Species: Schmidtea mediterranea
  Insert size (bp): 513
  Cloning method: Restriction Enzyme; 5′ cloning site Eam1105I (destroyed during cloning); 3′ cloning site Eam1105I (destroyed during cloning)
  Sequencing primers: 5′ Sp6; 3′ T3
Terms and licenses: Academic/Nonprofit Terms; Industry Terms: Not Available to Industry
Depositor comments: Cloning primers: F-TATGTCCGGTCGGAGAGTTT, R-GAGGTGGGGCATTTGATACA
How to cite: pRRG88-follistatin was a gift from Phillip Newmark (Addgene plasmid # 99066 ; http://n2t.net/addgene:99066 ; RRID:Addgene_99066)
